>Addgene plasmid #122007 | pCoofy55 | addgene full sequence | sequence record 243400 | Addgene NGS Result
ACCGCCTTTGAGTGAGCTGATACCGCTCGCCGCAGCCGAACGACCGAGCGCAGCGAGTCAGTGAGCGAGG
AAGCGTACATTTATATTGGCTCATGTCCAATATGACCGCCATGTTGACATTGATTATTGACTAGTTATTA
ATAGTAATCAATTACGGGGTCATTAGTTCATAGCCCATATATGGAGTTCCGCGTTACATAACTTACGGTA
AATGGCCCGCCTGGCTGACCGCCCAACGACCCCCGCCCATTGACGTCAATAATGACGTATGTTCCCATAG
TAACGCCAATAGGGACTTTCCATTGACGTCAATGGGTGGAGTATTTACGGTAAACTGCCCACTTGGCAGT
ACATCAAGTGTATCATATGCCAAGTCCGCCCCCTATTGACGTCAATGACGGTAAATGGCCCGCCTGGCAT
TATGCCCAGTACATGACCTTACGGGACTTTCCTACTTGGCAGTACATCTACGTATTAGTCATCGCTATTA
CCATGGTGATGCGGTTTTGGCAGTACACCAATGGGCGTGGATAGCGGTTTGACTCACGGGGATTTCCAAG
TCTCCACCCCATTGACGTCAATGGGAGTTTGTTTTGGCACCAAAATCAACGGGACTTTCCAAAATGTCGT
AATAACCCCGCCCCGTTGACGCAAATGGGCGGTAGGCGTGTACGGTGGGAGGTCTATATAAGCAGAGCTC
GTTTAGTGAACCGTCAGATCCTCACTCTCTTCCGCATCGCTGTCTGCGAGGGCCAGCTGTTGGGCTCGCG
GTTGAGGACAAACTCTTCGCGGTCTTTCCAGTACTCTTGGATCGGAAACCCGTCGGCCTCCGAACGGTAC
TCCGCCACCGAGGGACCTGAGCGAGTCCGCATCGACCGGATCGGAAAACCTCTCGAGAAAGGCGTCTAAC
CAGTCACAGTCGCAAGGTAGGCTGAGCACCGTGGCGGGCGGCAGCGGGTGGCGGTCGGGGTTGTTTCTGG
CGGAGGTGCTGCTGATGATGTAATTAAAGTAGGCGGTCTTGAGACGGCGGATGGTCGAGGTGAGGTGTGG
CAGGCTTGAGATCCAGCTGTTGGGGTGAGTACTCCCTCTCAAAAGCGGGCATTACTTCTGCGCTAAGATT
GTCAGTTTCCAAAAACGAGGAGGATTTGATATTCACCTGGCCCGATCTGGCCATACACTTGAGTGACAAT
GACATCCACTTTGCCTTTCTCTCCACAGGTGTCCACTCCCAGGTCCAAGTTTAAACATGCACCATCACCA
CCATCACCATCATCATCACTCCCTGCAGGACTCAGAAGTCAATCAAGAAGCTAAGCCAGAGGTCAAGCCA
GAAGTCAAGCCTGAGACTCACATCAATTTAAAGGTGTCCGATGGATCTTCAGAGATCTTCTTCAAGATCA
AAAAGACCACTCCTTTAAGAAGGCTGATGGAAGCGTTCGCTAAAAGACAGGGTAAGGAAATGGACTCCTT
AACGTTCTTGTACGACGGTATTGAAATTCAAGCTGATCAGACCCCTGAAGATTTGGACATGGAGGATAAC
GATATTATTGAGGCTCATCGCGAACAGATTGGAGGAGAATTCCTGGAAGTTCTGTTCCAGGGGCCCTTGA
CAACATAAAAACTTTGTGTTATACTTGTAACGTAAGGAGGTAATGATTCAGTTTAAGGTTTACACCTATA
AAAGAGAGAGCCGTTATCGTCTGTTTGTGGATGTACAGAGTGATATTATTGACACGCCCGGGCGACGGAT
GGTGATCCCCCTGGCCAGTGCACGTCTGCTGTCAGATAAAGTCTCCCGTGAACTTTACCCGGTGGTGCAT
ATCGGGGATGAAAGCTGGCGCATGATGACCACCGATATGGCCAGTGTGCCGGTCTCCGTTATCGGGGAAG
AAGTGGCTGATCTCAGCCACCGCGAAAATGACATCAAAAACGCCATTAACCTGATGTTCTGGGGAATATA
AGAGCATCATCATCATCACCACCACCACCACCACTGAAGCGCTTGGAGCCACCCGCAGTTCGAAAAAGGT
GGAGGTTCTGGCGGTGGATCGGGAGGTTCAGCGTGGAGCCACCCGCAGTTCGAGAAATAGAAAGAAACCG
CTGCTGCTAAATTCGAACGCCAGCACATGGACAGCTAGTCTAGAGGGCCCGTTTCTGCTAGCAAGCTTGC
TAGCGGCCGCTCGAGGCCGGCAAGGCCGGATCCCCCGACCTCGACCTCTGGCTAATAAAGGAAATTTATT
TTCATTGCAATAGTGTGTTGGAATTTTTTGTGTCTCTCACTCGGAAGGACATATGGGAGGGCAAATCATT
TGGTCGAGATCCCTCGGAGATCTCTAGCTAGAGGATCGATCCCCGCCCCGGACGAACTAAACCTGACTAC
GACATCTCTGCCCCTTCTTCGCGGGGCAGTGCATGTAATCCCTTCAGTTGGTTGGTACAACTTGCCAACT
GAACCCTAAACGGGTAGCATATGCTTCCCGGGTAGTAGTATATACTATCCAGACTAACCCTAATTCAATA
GCATATGTTACCCAACGGGAAGCATATGCTATCGAATTAGGGTTAGTAAAAGGGTCCTAAGGAACAGCGA
TGTAGGTGGGCGGGCCAAGATAGGGGCGCGATTGCTGCGATCTGGAGGACAAATTACACACACTTGCGCC
TGAGCGCCAAGCACAGGGTTGTTGGTCCTCATATTCACGAGGTCGCTGAGAGCACGGTGGGCTAATGTTG
CCATGGGTAGCATATACTACCCAAATATCTGGATAGCATATGCTATCCTAATCTATATCTGGGTAGCATA
GGCTATCCTAATCTATATCTGGGTAGCATATGCTATCCTAATCTATATCTGGGTAGTATATGCTATCCTA
ATTTATATCTGGGTAGCATAGGCTATCCTAATCTATATCTGGGTAGCATATGCTATCCTAATCTATATCT
GGGTAGTATATGCTATCCTAATCTGTATCCGGGTAGCATATGCTATCCTAATAGAGATTAGGGTAGTATA
TGCTATCCTAATTTATATCTGGGTAGCATATACTACCCAAATATCTGGATAGCATATGCTATCCTAATCT
ATATCTGGGTAGCATATGCTATCCTAATCTATATCTGGGTAGCATAGGCTATCCTAATCTATATCTGGGT
AGCATATGCTATCCTAATCTATATCTGGGTAGTATATGCTATCCTAATTTATATCTGGGTAGCATAGGCT
ATCCTAATCTATATCTGGGTAGCATATGCTATCCTAATCTATATCTGGGTAGTATATGCTATCCTAATCT
GTATCCGGGTAGCATATGCTATCCTCATGATAAGCTGTCAAACATGAGAATTAATTCTTGAAGACGAAAG
GGCCTCGTGATACGCCTATTTTTATAGGTTAATGTCATGATAATAATGGTTTCTTAGACGTCAGGTGGCA
CTTTTCGGGGAAATGTGCGCGGAACCCCTATTTGTTTATTTTTCTAAATACATTCAAATATGTATCCGCT
CATGAGACAATAACCCTGATAAATGCTTCAATAATATTGAAAAAGGAAGAGTATGAGTATTCAACATTTC
CGTGTCGCCCTTATTCCCTTTTTTGCGGCATTTTGCCTTCCTGTTTTTGCTCACCCAGAAACGCTGGTGA
AAGTAAAAGATGCTGAAGATCAGTTGGGTGCACGAGTGGGTTACATCGAACTGGATCTCAACAGCGGTAA
GATCCTTGAGAGTTTTCGCCCCGAAGAACGTTTTCCAATGATGAGCACTTTTAAAGTTCTGCTATGTGGC
GCGGTATTATCCCGTGTTGACGCCGGGCAAGAGCAACTCGGTCGCCGCATACACTATTCTCAGAATGACT
TGGTTGAGTACTCACCAGTCACAGAAAAGCATCTTACGGATGGCATGACAGTAAGAGAATTATGCAGTGC
TGCCATAACCATGAGTGATAACACTGCGGCCAACTTACTTCTGACAACGATCGGAGGACCGAAGGAGCTA
ACCGCTTTTTTGCACAACATGGGGGATCATGTAACTCGCCTTGATCGTTGGGAACCGGAGCTGAATGAAG
CCATACCAAACGACGAGCGTGACACCACGATGCCTGCAGCAATGGCAACAACGTTGCGCAAACTATTAAC
TGGCGAACTACTTACTCTAGCTTCCCGGCAACAATTAATAGACTGGATGGAGGCGGATAAAGTTGCAGGA
CCACTTCTGCGCTCGGCCCTTCCGGCTGGCTGGTTTATTGCTGATAAATCTGGAGCCGGTGAGCGTGGGT
CTCGCGGTATCATTGCAGCACTGGGGCCAGATGGTAAGCCCTCCCGTATCGTAGTTATCTACACGACGGG
GAGTCAGGCAACTATGGATGAACGAAATAGACAGATCGCTGAGATAGGTGCCTCACTGATTAAGCATTGG
TAACTGTCAGACCAAGTTTACTCATATATACTTTAGATTGATTTAAAACTTCATTTTTAATTTAAAAGGA
TCTAGGTGAAGATCCTTTTTGATAATCTCATGACCAAAATCCCTTAACGTGAGTTTTCGTTCCACTGAGC
GTCAGACCCCGTAGAAAAGATCAAAGGATCTTCTTGAGATCCTTTTTTTCTGCGCGTAATCTGCTGCTTG
CAAACAAAAAAACCACCGCTACCAGCGGTGGTTTGTTTGCCGGATCAAGAGCTACCAACTCTTTTTCCGA
AGGTAACTGGCTTCAGCAGAGCGCAGATACCAAATACTGTTCTTCTAGTGTAGCCGTAGTTAGGCCACCA
CTTCAAGAACTCTGTAGCACCGCCTACATACCTCGCTCTGCTAATCCTGTTACCAGTGGCTGCTGCCAGT
GGCGATAAGTCGTGTCTTACCGGGTTGGACTCAAGACGATAGTTACCGGATAAGGCGCAGCGGTCGGGCT
GAACGGGGGGTTCGTGCACACAGCCCAGCTTGGAGCGAACGACCTACACCGAACTGAGATACCTACAGCG
TGAGCTATGAGAAAGCGCCACGCTTCCCGAAGGGAGAAAGGCGGACAGGTATCCGGTAAGCGGCAGGGTC
GGAACAGGAGAGCGCACGAGGGAGCTTCCAGGGGGAAACGCCTGGTATCTTTATAGTCCTGTCGGGTTTC
GCCACCTCTGACTTGAGCGTCGATTTTTGTGATGCTCGTCAGGGGGGCGGAGCCTATGGAAAAACGCCAG
CAACGCGGCCTTTTTACGGTTCCTGGCCTTTTGCTGGCCTTTTGCTCACATGTTCTTTCCTGCGTTATCC
CCTGATTCTGTGGATAACCGTATT
Features (pLannotate 1.2.2; 18 found; start..end, strand, type, name):
    116..495     +  enhancer       CMV enhancer: human cytomegalovirus immediate early enhancer
    497..696     +  promoter       CMV promoter: human cytomegalovirus (CMV) immediate early promoter
    764..802     +  misc_feature   Ad SA (fragment): adenovirus major late transcript splice acceptor (Friedrich and Soriano, 1991)
    835..1044    -  CDS            PTP (fragment): TERM_ADE02 - Experimental evidence at protein level: Swiss-Prot protein existence level 1. Protein covalently bound to the viral DNA that acts as a primer for viral genomic replication by DNA strand displacement. Assembles on the viral origin of replication in an initiation complex with viral polymerase, DBP, host NFIA and host POU2F1/OCT1. During initiation, the polymerase covalently couples the first dCTP with Ser- 580 of pTP. The terminal protein stimulates the template activity over 20 fold compared to protein-free templates. Neo-synthesized viral genomes are linked to two preterminal prot
   1075..1164    +  intron         chimeric intron (fragment): chimera between introns from adenovirus and immunoglobulin heavy chain genes
   1183..1229    +  CDS            IgH signal sequence (fragment): signal sequence from the mouse immunoglobulin heavy chain variable region
   1259..1279    +  CDS            8xHis (fragment): 8xHis affinity tag
   1289..1575    +  CDS            SUMO (fragment): cleavable ubiquitin-like protein tag; S. cerevisiae SMT3 (truncated and modified); modified to prevent cleavage by eukaryotic SUMO proteases
   1659..1961    +  CDS            ccdB: CcdB, a bacterial toxin that poisons DNA gyrase; ccdB; Plasmids containing the ccdB gene cannot be propagated in standard E. coli strains.
   1977..1994    +  CDS            9xHis (fragment): 9xHis affinity tag
   1998..2087    +  CDS            Twin-Strep-tag: two Strep-Tag®II moieties connected by a linker for enhanced binding to Strep-Tactin®, an engineered form of streptavidin (Schmidt et al., 2013)
   2091..2135    +  CDS            S-Tag: affinity and epitope tag derived from pancreatic ribonuclease A
   2224..2279    +  polyA_signal   β-globin poly(A) signal: rabbit β-globin polyadenylation signal (Gil and Proudfoot, 1987)
   2459..2591    -  rep_origin     mini-oriP (fragment): internally truncated variant of the Epstein-Barr virus oriP replication origin (Tanaka et al., 1999)
   2592..3319    -  rep_origin     mini-oriP (fragment): internally truncated variant of the Epstein-Barr virus oriP replication origin (Tanaka et al., 1999)
   3448..3552    +  promoter       AmpR promoter: bla
   3553..4413    +  CDS            AmpR: β-lactamase; bla; confers resistance to ampicillin, carbenicillin, and related antibiotics
   4584..5172    +  rep_origin     ori: high-copy-number ColE1/pMB1/pBR322/pUC origin of replication
