[The description below was written by a language model from this plasmid's Addgene catalogue record and pLannotate feature annotations shown in this document.]
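Description:
pCoofy55 is an empty mammalian expression backbone built on pTT5 (5,274 bp) and designed for parallel, ligation-independent (SLIC) cloning of target genes for recombinant protein production. In E. coli it replicates from a high-copy ColE1/pUC-type origin and is selected with ampicillin through the bla gene. Because the unmodified vector carries the ccdB gyrase toxin in the cloning position, it must be maintained in the tolerant strain DB3.1; the depositor states that ccdB Survival cells are not suitable. Replacing ccdB with an insert gives negative selection against uncut parental vector in ordinary cloning strains.

Expression is driven by the CMV immediate-early enhancer and promoter, followed by adenovirus-derived leader and splice elements and a chimeric intron fragment, and is terminated by the rabbit β-globin polyadenylation signal. A truncated Epstein-Barr virus oriP is annotated, an element that generally supports episomal maintenance in cells supplying EBNA1. The feature table also annotates a fragment of a mouse IgH signal sequence upstream of the tags, which the catalogue entry does not mention. The N-terminal fusion is a His10 tag joined to SumoStar, a yeast SMT3 variant modified to resist cleavage by eukaryotic SUMO proteases. According to the record this is followed by a PreScission (3C) protease site, which is not separately annotated.

Downstream of ccdB lie His, Twin-Strep and S-tag coding segments in series. The choice of reverse linearization primer determines whether the insert carries no C-terminal tag or is fused to C-terminal 10xHis, Twin-Strep or S-tag. The vector thus supports rapid screening of tag combinations for purifying proteins expressed in mammalian cells.
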