Addgene plasmid #122007: pCoofy55
Purpose: (Empty Backbone) Mammalian vector for parallel SLIC cloning containing N-terminal His10-SumoStar (Life Sensors) with additional PreScission Cleavage site and different C-tag options
Depositing lab: Sabine Suppmann. Depositing organization: Max Planck Institute of Biochemistry. Publication: A new method to customize protein expression vectors for fast, efficient and background free parallel cloning. Scholz J, Besir H, Strasser C, Suppmann S. BMC Biotechnol. 2013 Feb 14;13(1):12. 10.1186/1472-6750-13-12 PubMed 23410102.
Backbone
  Vector backbone: pTT5
  Backbone manufacturer: NRC (Yves Durocher)
  Backbone size (bp): 5274
  Vector type: Mammalian Expression
  Tag / fusion protein: His10-SumoStar (Life Sensors) (N terminal on insert); Multi2: depending on the LP2 primer, either no C-tag, C-10His, C-TwinStrep, C-S (C terminal on insert)
Growth in bacteria
  Bacterial resistance: Ampicillin, 100 μg/mL
  Growth temperature: 37°C
  Growth strain: DB3.1
  Copy number: High Copy
Gene/Insert
  Gene/Insert name: None
Terms and licenses: Academic/Nonprofit Terms; Industry Terms: Not Available to Industry
Depositor comments: ccdB Survival cells are NOT suitable for the unmodified plasmid containing the ccdB gene. The plasmid is provided in the recommended DB3.1 strain. C-terminal 10x His tag is flanked by stop codons. Depending on the LP2 primer used in SLIC, this C-terminal tag can be fused to the target gene. Please see supplemental file for LP1 and LP2 primers to use for SLIC cloning. A detailed protocol for using pCoofy plasmids is available at https://p4eu.org/wiki . Use one of the following linearization primer pairs for SLIC cloning. Choose one LP1 forward vector primer and one LP2 reverse vector primer: LP1 forward vector primer: SLIC Primer (3C site) 5' GGGCCCCTGGAACAGAACTTCCAG 3' LP2 - select a LP2 primer below depending on which C-terminal tags you want to include fused to your gene of interest: none SLIC Primer 5' CGCCATTAACCTGATGTTCTGGGG 3', 10His- SLIC Primer 5'GAGCATCATCATCATCACCAC 3', TwinStrep- SLIC Primer 5' AGCGCTTGGAGCCACCCGCAG 3', S- SLIC Primer 5' AAAGAAACCGCTGCTGCTAAATTCG 3' Test each preparation of the plasmid by transforming it into non-resistant cells (ex. DH5a) to ensure negative selection by ccdB kills all the transformed cells as expected.
How to cite: pCoofy55 was a gift from Sabine Suppmann (Addgene plasmid # 122007 ; http://n2t.net/addgene:122007 ; RRID:Addgene_122007)
